>Addgene plasmid #119070 | pVC-Ds-DrU6a:scrambled1-sgRNA-Ds | addgene full sequence | sequence record 234967 | Addgene NGS Result
GCAAGGCGATTAAGTTGGGTAACGCCAGGGTTTTCCCAGTCACGACGTTGTAAAACGACGGCCAGTGAGC
GCGCGTAATACGACTCACTATAGGGCGAATTGGGTACCCGACGCAGGGATGAAAGTAGGATGGGAAAATC
CCGTACCGACCGTTATCGTATAACCGATTTTGTTAGTTTTATCCCGATCGATTTCGAACCCGAGGTAAAA
AACGAAAACGGAACGGAAACGGGATATACAAAACGGTAAACGGAAACGGAAACGGTAGAGCTAGTTTCCC
GACCGTTTCACCGGGATCCCGTTTTTAATCGGGATGATCCCGTTTCGTTACCGTATTTTCTAATTCGGGA
TGACTGCAACAGATCCCTCGACTCGAGTTTACGTATTTCTCCAGCCTCGGTCATTCAGTAAGACGAGTTT
CCTGCTCTCGGCGTCTTTTGTTCTGGTCTTCAAGGAGGGGGGAAATGTTCTGCGCATGCCTGTGGGGGAG
GGAGAAGGACACGTCACTGAAAACGTCCCTGCATCACACCGAGACACCCAATCACTCAAGCCAAGACCAG
ATAATTTTGCATATGCTTTACAGTTTGAAAATTACCACGGTAATCCCTCACACAAACTCTGGATTTGAGA
TCTTTCAGGTTTTATCAGTTTGCAGGTTTATGTCACCATGATATAGGGTCAGACTTGATCTAAGGGAGCT
GAATAAGTGGTTTAGTCACTCACCACCTCCCAAAAACATACCCAGAAGTCCCTGGTATATATAGCTCTCC
CTCCAGCTCTTGGTTCGAGCGCCTACGCGCATGGCCTGTTTAAGAGCTATGCTGGAAACAGCATAGCAAG
TTTAAATAAGGCTAGTCCGTTATCAACTTGAAAAAGTGGCACCGAGTCGGTGCTTTTTTGCTAGCAAGCT
TGCGGCGAAGCAGATATCGAATTCCCATGGTCTAGAAGTAGACTTATATGGCTTCTTATGTTAGCCAAGA
GCCCAAGACTTATCACTTATGTGCTACATTAAACTATGTGTGCTCCAGATTTATATGGATTTTATCTATG
TTTAATTAAGACTTGTGTTTACAATTTTTTATATTTGTTTTTAAGTTTTGAATATATGTTTTCATGTGTG
ATTTTACCGAACAAAAATACCGGTTCCCGTCCGATTTCGACTTTAACCCGACCGGATCGTATCGGTTTTC
GATTACCGTATTTATCCCGTTCGTTTTCGTTACCGGTATATCCCGTTTTCGTTTCCGTCCCGCAAGTTAA
ATATGAAAATGAAAACGGTAGAGGTATTTTACCGACCGTTACCGACCGTTTTCATCCCTAGTCGGGGAGC
TCCAGCTTTTGTTCCCTTTAGTGAGGGTTAATTGCGCGCTTGGCGTAATCATGGTCATAGCTGTTTCCTG
TGTGAAATTGTTATCCGCTCACAATTCCACACAACATACGAGCCGGAAGCATAAAGTGTAAAGCCTGGGG
TGCCTAATGAGTGAGCTAACTCACATTAATTGCGTTGCGCTCACTGCCCGCTTTCCAGTCGGGAAACCTG
TCGTGCCAGCTGCATTAATGAATCGGCCAACGCGCGGGGAGAGGCGGTTTGCGTATTGGGCGCTCTTCCG
CTTCCTCGCTCACTGACTCGCTGCGCTCGGTCGTTCGGCTGCGGCGAGCGGTATCAGCTCACTCAAAGGC
GGTAATACGGTTATCCACAGAATCAGGGGATAACGCAGGAAAGAACATGTGAGCAAAAGGCCAGCAAAAG
GCCAGGAACCGTAAAAAGGCCGCGTTGCTGGCGTTTTTCCATAGGCTCCGCCCCCCTGACGAGCATCACA
AAAATCGACGCTCAAGTCAGAGGTGGCGAAACCCGACAGGACTATAAAGATACCAGGCGTTTCCCCCTGG
AAGCTCCCTCGTGCGCTCTCCTGTTCCGACCCTGCCGCTTACCGGATACCTGTCCGCCTTTCTCCCTTCG
GGAAGCGTGGCGCTTTCTCATAGCTCACGCTGTAGGTATCTCAGTTCGGTGTAGGTCGTTCGCTCCAAGC
TGGGCTGTGTGCACGAACCCCCCGTTCAGCCCGACCGCTGCGCCTTATCCGGTAACTATCGTCTTGAGTC
CAACCCGGTAAGACACGACTTATCGCCACTGGCAGCAGCCACTGGTAACAGGATTAGCAGAGCGAGGTAT
GTAGGCGGTGCTACAGAGTTCTTGAAGTGGTGGCCTAACTACGGCTACACTAGAAGAACAGTATTTGGTA
TCTGCGCTCTGCTGAAGCCAGTTACCTTCGGAAAAAGAGTTGGTAGCTCTTGATCCGGCAAACAAACCAC
CGCTGGTAGCGGTGGTTTTTTTGTTTGCAAGCAGCAGATTACGCGCAGAAAAAAAGGATCTCAAGAAGAT
CCTTTGATCTTTTCTACGGGGTCTGACGCTCAGTGGAACGAAAACTCACGTTAAGGGATTTTGGTCATGA
GATTATCAAAAAGGATCTTCACCTAGATCCTTTTAAATTAAAAATGAAGTTTTAAATCAATCTAAAGTAT
ATATGAGTAAACTTGGTCTGACAGTTACCAATGCTTAATCAGTGAGGCACCTATCTCAGCGATCTGTCTA
TTTCGTTCATCCATAGTTGCCTGACTCCCCGTCGTGTAGATAACTACGATACGGGAGGGCTTACCATCTG
GCCCCAGTGCTGCAATGATACCGCGAGACCCACGCTCACCGGCTCCAGATTTATCAGCAATAAACCAGCC
AGCCGGAAGGGCCGAGCGCAGAAGTGGTCCTGCAACTTTATCCGCCTCCATCCAGTCTATTAATTGTTGC
CGGGAAGCTAGAGTAAGTAGTTCGCCAGTTAATAGTTTGCGCAACGTTGTTGCCATTGCTACAGGCATCG
TGGTGTCACGCTCGTCGTTTGGTATGGCTTCATTCAGCTCCGGTTCCCAACGATCAAGGCGAGTTACATG
ATCCCCCATGTTGTGCAAAAAAGCGGTTAGCTCCTTCGGTCCTCCGATCGTTGTCAGAAGTAAGTTGGCC
GCAGTGTTATCACTCATGGTTATGGCAGCACTGCATAATTCTCTTACTGTCATGCCATCCGTAAGATGCT
TTTCTGTGACTGGTGAGTACTCAACCAAGTCATTCTGAGAATAGTGTATGCGGCGACCGAGTTGCTCTTG
CCCGGCGTCAATACGGGATAATACCGCGCCACATAGCAGAACTTTAAAAGTGCTCATCATTGGAAAACGT
TCTTCGGGGCGAAAACTCTCAAGGATCTTACCGCTGTTGAGATCCAGTTCGATGTAACCCACTCGTGCAC
CCAACTGATCTTCAGCATCTTTTACTTTCACCAGCGTTTCTGGGTGAGCAAAAACAGGAAGGCAAAATGC
CGCAAAAAAGGGAATAAGGGCGACACGGAAATGTTGAATACTCATACTCTTCCTTTTTCAATATTATTGA
AGCATTTATCAGGGTTATTGTCTCATGAGCGGATACATATTTGAATGTATTTAGAAAAATAAACAAATAG
GGGTTCCGCGCACATTTCCCCGAAAAGTGCCACCTAAATTGTAAGCGTTAATATTTTGTTAAAATTCGCG
TTAAATTTTTGTTAAATCAGCTCATTTTTTAACCAATAGGCCGAAATCGGCAAAATCCCTTATAAATCAA
AAGAATAGACCGAGATAGGGT
[37 nt withheld, positions 3662-3698]
AAAGAACGTGGACTCCAACGTCAAAGG
[49 nt withheld, positions 3726-3774]
T
[91 nt withheld, positions 3776-3866]
G
[124 nt withheld, positions 3868-3991]
CCCATTCGCCATTCAGGCTGCGCAACTGTTGGGAAGGGCGATCGGTGCGGGCCTCTTCGCTATTACGCCA
GCTGGCGAAAGGGGGATGTGCT
Features (pLannotate 1.2.2; 13 found; start..end, strand, type, name):
     76..94      +  promoter       T7 promoter: promoter for bacteriophage T7 RNA polymerase
    308..358     -  CDS            YAC9_MAIZE (fragment): Protein predicted: Swiss-Prot protein existence level 4. From Zea mays (Maize).
    826..893     +  misc_RNA       tracrRNA (fragment): trans-activating CRISPR RNA for the Streptococcus pyogenes CRISPR/Cas9 system
   1345..1363    -  promoter       T3 promoter: promoter for bacteriophage T3 RNA polymerase
   1408..1424    -  protein_bind   lac operator: The lac repressor binds to the lac operator to inhibit transcription in E. coli. This inhibition can be relieved by adding lactose or isopropyl-β-D-thiogalactopyranoside (IPTG). lac repressor encoded by lacI
   1432..1462    -  promoter       lac promoter: promoter for the E. coli lac operon
   1477..1498    -  protein_bind   CAP binding site: CAP binding activates transcription in the presence of cAMP. E. coli catabolite activator protein
   1511..1603    -  CDS            lacI (fragment): lac repressor; lacI; The lac repressor binds to the lac operator to inhibit transcription in E. coli. This inhibition can be relieved by adding lactose or isopropyl-β-D-thiogalactopyranoside (IPTG).
   1786..2374    -  rep_origin     ori: high-copy-number ColE1/pMB1/pBR322/pUC origin of replication
   2545..3405    -  CDS            AmpR: β-lactamase; bla; confers resistance to ampicillin, carbenicillin, and related antibiotics
   3406..3510    -  promoter       AmpR promoter: bla
   3563..3991    -  rep_origin     f1 ori (sequence partly withheld): f1 bacteriophage origin of replication; arrow indicates direction of (+) strand synthesis
   3996..68      -  CDS            lacZα (fragment) (across the origin): LacZα fragment of β-galactosidase; lacZ fragment
