[The description below was written by a language model from this plasmid's Addgene catalogue record and pLannotate feature annotations shown in this document.]
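Description:
pVC-Ds-DrU6a:scrambled1-sgRNA-Ds is a small, high-copy plasmid of about 4.1 kb that carries a control guide RNA expression cassette for microinjection into zebrafish embryos. The backbone is recorded as unknown. Its annotated features are typical of a general-purpose phagemid cloning vector: a ColE1/pUC-type origin for replication in E. coli, an f1 origin, a β-lactamase gene with its own promoter for ampicillin selection, and remnants of the lac promoter/operator and lacZα region. T7 and T3 phage promoters flank the cloning site. Although catalogued as a bacterial expression vector, bacteria serve only for propagation, and the payload is meant to function in fish.

The 514 bp insert, assembled by Gibson cloning, consists of the zebrafish U6a promoter driving an sgRNA with a scrambled spacer. U6a is an RNA polymerase III promoter suited to producing short, uncapped transcripts. The spacer is fused to the Streptococcus pyogenes Cas9 guide scaffold, which the feature table detects as a tracrRNA fragment. The U6a:sgRNA unit was derived from an earlier zebrafish sgRNA plasmid. As the name indicates, the cassette sits between Ds elements, the terminal sequences of the maize Ac/Ds transposon system. The short maize-derived fragment annotated upstream of the cassette is consistent with this, though the Ds arms are not annotated explicitly. With Ac transposase supplied in trans, such arms allow the cassette to integrate into the genome.

The associated work used Ac/Ds transposition to deliver CRISPR/dCas9-SID4x components for epigenome modulation. In that context, this construct presumably serves as a non-targeting negative control alongside gene-specific guides.
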