Addgene plasmid #119070: pVC-Ds-DrU6a:scrambled1-sgRNA-Ds
Purpose: Construct with scrambled-1 sgRNA sequence for microinjections in zebrafish
Depositing lab: Tatjana Sauka-Spengler. Depositing organization: University of Oxford. Publication: Ac/Ds transposition for CRISPR/dCas9-SID4x epigenome modulation in zebrafish. Chong-Morrison V, Mayes S, Simoes FC, Senanayake U, Carroll DS, Riley PR, Wilson SW, Sauka-Spengler T. Biol Open. 2023 Jun 15;12(6):bio059995. doi: 10.1242/bio.059995. Epub 2023 Jun 27. PubMed 37367831.
Backbone
  Vector backbone: Unknown
  Backbone size w/o insert (bp): 3577
  Total vector size (bp): 4091
  Vector type: Bacterial Expression
Growth in bacteria
  Bacterial resistance: Ampicillin, 100 μg/mL
  Growth temperature: 37°C
  Growth strain: DH5alpha
  Copy number: High Copy
Gene/Insert
  Gene/Insert name: U6a:scrambled1-sgRNA
  Species: D. rerio (zebrafish)
  Insert size (bp): 514
  Promoter: Zebrafish U6a promoter
  Cloning method: Gibson Cloning
  Sequencing primers: 5′ TAATACGACTCACTATAGG
Resource information
  A portion of this plasmid was derived from a plasmid made by: U6a:sgRNA sequence from pU6a:sgRNA#1 (Addgene #64245).
Terms and licenses: Academic/Nonprofit Terms; Industry Terms: Not Available to Industry
Depositor comments: Contains scrambled spacer sequence AGCGCCTACGCGCATGGCCT. Please visit https://www.biorxiv.org/content/10.1101/450684v2 for bioRxiv preprint.
How to cite: pVC-Ds-DrU6a:scrambled1-sgRNA-Ds was a gift from Tatjana Sauka-Spengler (Addgene plasmid # 119070 ; http://n2t.net/addgene:119070 ; RRID:Addgene_119070)
